>Addgene plasmid #183612 | attB53-Pac-tetO-mCherry-attB53 | addgene full sequence | sequence record 361601 | Addgene NGS Result
TCCTGCGTTATCCCCTGATTCTGTGGATAACCGTATTACCGCTAGCATGGATCTCGGGGACGTCTAACTA
CTAAGCGAGAGTAGGGAACTGCCAGGCATCAAATAAAACGAAAGGCTCAGTCGGAAGACTGGGCCTTTCG
TTTTATCTGTTGTTTGTCGGTGAACGCTCTCCTGAGTAGGACAAATCCGCCGGGAGCGGATTTGAACGTT
GTGAAGCAACGGCCCGGAGGGTGGCGGGCAGGACGCCCGCCATAAACTGCCAGGCATCAAACTAAGCAGA
AGGCCATCCTGACGGATGGCCTTTTTGCGTTTCTACAAACTCTTCCTGTTAGTTAGTTACTTAAGCTCGG
GCCCCAAATAATGATTTTATTTTGACTGATAGTGACCTGTTCGTTGCAACAAATTGATAAGCAATGCTTT
TTTATAATGCCAACTTTGTACAAAAAAGCAGGCTGGCGACGGATCGGGAGATCTCCGCGGTGCGGGTGCC
AGGGCGTGCCCTTGGGCTCCCCGGGCGCGTACTCCACCACGCCGCCACCATGACCGAGTACAAGCCCACG
GTGCGCCTCGCCACCCGCGACGACGTCCCCAGGGCCGTACGCACCCTCGCCGCCGCGTTCGCCGACTACC
CCGCCACGCGCCACACCGTCGATCCGGACCGCCACATCGAGCGGGTCACCGAGCTGCAAGAACTCTTCCT
CACGCGCGTCGGGCTCGACATCGGCAAGGTGTGGGTCGCGGACGACGGCGCCGCGGTGGCGGTCTGGACC
ACGCCGGAGAGCGTCGAAGCGGGGGCGGTGTTCGCCGAGATCGGCCCGCGCATGGCCGAGTTGAGCGGTT
CCCGGCTGGCCGCGCAGCAACAGATGGAAGGCCTCCTGGCGCCGCACCGGCCCAAGGAGCCCGCGTGGTT
CCTGGCCACCGTCGGCGTCTCGCCCGACCACCAGGGCAAGGGTCTGGGCAGCGCCGTCGTGCTCCCCGGA
GTGGAGGCGGCCGAGCGCGCCGGGGTGCCCGCCTTCCTGGAGACCTCCGCGCCCCGCAACCTCCCCTTCT
ACGAGCGGCTCGGCTTCACCGTCACCGCCGACGTCGAGGTGCCCGAAGGACCGCGCACCTGGTGCATGAC
CCGCAAGCCCGGTGCCTGACGCCCGCCCCACGACCCGCAGCGCCCGACCGAAAGGAGCGCACGACCCCAT
GCATCGATGATCTAGAGCTCGCTGATCAGCCTCGACTGTGCCTTCTAGTTGCCAGCCATCTGTTGTTTGC
CCCTCCCCCGTGCCTTCCTTGACCCTGGAAGGTGCCACTCCCACTGTCCTTTCCTAATAAAATGAGGAAA
TTGCATCGCATTGTCTGAGTAGGTGTCATTCTATTCTGGGGGGTGGGGTGGGGCAGGACAGCAAGGGGGA
GGATTGGGAAGACAATAGCAGGCATGCTGGGGATGCGGTGGGCTCTATGGCTTCTGATATCGGATCCCAG
GAAACAGCTATGACCATGATTACGCCAAGCTTGGGCTGCAGGTCGAGGGATCTCCATAAGAGAAGAGGGA
CAGCTATGACTGGGAGTAGTCAGGAGAGGAGGAAAAATCTGGCTAGTAAAACATGTAAGGAAAATTTTAG
GGATGTTAAAGAAAAAAATAACACAAAACAAAATATAAAAAAAATCTAACCTCAAGTCAAGGCTTTTCTA
TGGAATAAGGAATGGACAGCAGGGGGCTGTTTCATATACTGATGACCTCTTTATAGCCAACCTTTGTTCA
TGGCAGCCAGCATATGGGCATATGTTGCCAAACTCTAAACCAAATACTCATTCTGATGTTTTAAATGATT
TGCCCTCCCATATGTCCTTCCGAGTGAGAGACACAAAAAATTCCAACACACTATTGCAATGAAAATAAAT
TTCCTTTATTAGCCAGAAGTCAGATGCTCAAGGGGCTTCATGATGTCCCCATAATTTTTGGCAGAGGGAA
AAAGATCTCAGTGGTATTTGTGAGCCAGTTGGCCACACCAGCCACCACCTTCTGATAGGCAGCCTGCACC
TGAGGAGTGAATTCGATATCAAGCTTATCGAGCGGCCGCTCATCACTTGTACAGCTCGTCCATGCCGCCG
GTGGAGTGGCGGCCCTCGGCGCGTTCGTACTGTTCCACGATGGTGTAGTCCTCGTTGTGGGAGGTGATGT
CCAACTTGATGTTGACGTTGTAGGCGCCGGGCAGCTGCACGGGCTTCTTGGCCTTGTAGGTGGTCTTGAC
CTCAGCGTCGTAGTGGCCGCCGTCCTTCAGCTTCAGCCTCTGCTTGATCTCGCCCTTCAGGGCGCCGTCC
TCGGGGTACATCCGCTCGGAGGAGGCCTCCCAGCCCATGGTCTTCTTCTGCATTACGGGGCCGTCGGAGG
GGAAGTTGGTGCCGCGCAGCTTCACCTTGTAGATGAACTCGCCGTCCTGCAGGGAGGAGTCCTGGGTCAC
GGTCACCACGCCGCCGTCCTCGAAGTTCATCACGCGCTCCCACTTGAAGCCCTCGGGGAAGGACAGCTTC
AAGTAGTCGGGGATGTCGGCGGGGTGCTTCACGTAGGCCTTGGAGCCGTACATGAACTGAGGGGACAGGA
TGTCCCAGGCGAAGGGCAGGGGGCCACCCTTGGTCACCTTCAGCTTGGCGGTCTGGGTGCCCTCGTAGGG
GCGGCCCTCGCCCTCGCCCTCGATCTCGAACTCGTGGCCGTTCACGGAGCCCTCCATGTGCACCTTGAAG
CGCATGAACTCCTTGATGATGGCCATGTTATCCTCCTCGCCCTTGCTCACCATGGTGGCGGCCTCGAGTG
GCGCGCCGGCCGGCCCGGAGGCTGGATCGGTCCCGGTGTCTTCTATGGAGGTCAAAACAGCGTGGATGGC
GTCTCCAGGCGATCTGACGGTTCACTAAACGAGCTCTGCTTATATAGGGGGTACCTTCTCTATCACTGAT
AGGGAGCTCGAGACGTGTCGACTTCTCTATCACTGATAGGGAGACGTTCTAGACGTACCTTCTCTATCAC
TGATAGGGAGCTCGAGACGTGTCGACTTCTCTATCACTGATAGGGAGACGTTCTAGACGTACCTTCTCTA
TCACTGATAGGGAGCTCGAGACGTGTCGACTTCTCTATCACTGATAGGGAGACGTTCTAGACGTACCTTC
TCTATCACTGATAGGGAGCTCGAGACGTGTCGACTTCTCTATCACTGATAGGGAGACGTGCGGCCAGCTT
GGATCACTACGCGCCAGTGCTCCGAGACGGAATTCGATATCGTGCCGCGGTGCGGGTGCCAGGGCGTGCC
CTTGGGCTCCCCGGGCGCGTACTCCACTGCGCATTAATCTAGACCCAGCTTTCTTGTACAAAGTTGGCAT
TATAAGAAAGCATTGCTTATCAATTTGTTGCAACGAACAGGTCACTATCAGTCAAAATAAAATCATTATT
TGCCATCCAGCTGCAGCTCTGGCCCGTGTCTCAAAATCTCTGATGTTACATTGCACAAGATAAAAATATA
TCATCATGAACAATAAAACTGTCTGCTTACATAAACAGTAATACAAGGGGTGTTATGAGCCATATTCAAC
GGGAAACGTCGAGGCCGCGATTAAATTCCAACATGGATGCTGATTTATATGGGTATAAATGGGCTCGCGA
TAATGTCGGGCAATCAGGTGCGACAATCTATCGCTTGTATGGGAAGCCCGATGCGCCAGAGTTGTTTCTG
AAACATGGCAAAGGTAGCGTTGCCAATGATGTTACAGATGAGATGGTCAGACTAAACTGGCTGACGGAAT
TTATGCCTCTTCCGACCATCAAGCATTTTATCCGTACTCCTGATGATGCATGGTTACTCACCACTGCGAT
CCCCGGAAAAACAGCATTCCAGGTATTAGAAGAATATCCTGATTCAGGTGAAAATATTGTTGATGCGCTG
GCAGTGTTCCTGCGCCGGTTGCATTCGATTCCTGTTTGTAATTGTCCTTTTAACAGCGATCGCGTATTTC
GTCTCGCTCAGGCGCAATCACGAATGAATAACGGTTTGGTTGATGCGAGTGATTTTGATGACGAGCGTAA
TGGCTGGCCTGTTGAACAAGTCTGGAAAGAAATGCATAAACTTTTGCCATTCTCACCGGATTCAGTCGTC
ACTCATGGTGATTTCTCACTTGATAACCTTATTTTTGACGAGGGGAAATTAATAGGTTGTATTGATGTTG
GACGAGTCGGAATCGCAGACCGATACCAGGATCTTGCCATCCTATGGAACTGCCTCGGTGAGTTTTCTCC
TTCATTACAGAAACGGCTTTTTCAAAAATATGGTATTGATAATCCTGATATGAATAAATTGCAGTTTCAT
TTGATGCTCGATGAGTTTTTCTAATCAGAATTGGTTAATTGGTTGTAACATTATTCAGATTGGGCCCCGT
TCCACTGAGCGTCAGACCCCGTAGAAAAGATCAAAGGATCTTCTTGAGATCCTTTTTTTCTGCGCGTAAT
CTGCTGCTTGCAAACAAAAAAACCACCGCTACCAGCGGTGGTTTGTTTGCCGGATCAAGAGCTACCAACT
CTTTTTCCGAAGGTAACTGGCTTCAGCAGAGCGCAGATACCAAATACTGTTCTTCTAGTGTAGCCGTAGT
TAGGCCACCACTTCAAGAACTCTGTAGCACCGCCTACATACCTCGCTCTGCTAATCCTGTTACCAGTGGC
TGCTGCCAGTGGCGATAAGTCGTGTCTTACCGGGTTGGACTCAAGACGATAGTTACCGGATAAGGCGCAG
CGGTCGGGCTGAACGGGGGGTTCGTGCACACAGCCCAGCTTGGAGCGAACGACCTACACCGAACTGAGAT
ACCTACAGCGTGAGCTATGAGAAAGCGCCACGCTTCCCGAAGGGAGAAAGGCGGACAGGTATCCGGTAAG
CGGCAGGGTCGGAACAGGAGAGCGCACGAGGGAGCTTCCAGGGGGAAACGCCTGGTATCTTTATAGTCCT
GTCGGGTTTCGCCACCTCTGACTTGAGCGTCGATTTTTGTGATGCTCGTCAGGGGGGCGGAGCCTATGGA
AAAACGCCAGCAACGCGGCCTTTTTACGGTTCCTGGCCTTTTGCTGGCCTTTTGCTCACATGTTCTT
Features (pLannotate 1.2.2; 23 found; start..end, strand, type, name):
      8..43      +  rep_origin     RSF ori (fragment): Plasmids containing the RSF 1030 origin of replication can be propagated in E. coli cells that contain additional plasmids with compatible origins.
    103..146     -  terminator     rrnB T1 terminator: Escherichia coli rrnB; transcription terminator T1 from the E. coli rrnB gene
    278..305     +  terminator     rrnB T2 terminator: transcription terminator T2 from the E. coli rrnB gene
    355..454     +  protein_bind   attL1: mutant version of attL; recombination site for the Gateway® LR reaction LR Clonase™
    486..519     +  protein_bind   attB: minimal attB site for the φC31 integrase (Groth et al., 2000) phage φC31 integrase
    540..1139    +  CDS            PuroR: puromycin N-acetyltransferase; pac from Streptomyces alboniger; confers resistance to puromycin
   1226..1450    +  polyA_signal   bGH poly(A) signal: bovine growth hormone polyadenylation signal
   1845..1900    -  polyA_signal   β-globin poly(A) signal: rabbit β-globin polyadenylation signal (Gil and Proudfoot, 1987)
   1982..2044    -  CDS            HBB (fragment): HBB_PONPY - Experimental evidence at transcript level: Swiss-Prot protein existence level 2. Involved in oxygen transport from the lung to the various peripheral tissues. From Pongo pygmaeus (Bornean orangutan).
   2076..2783    -  CDS            mCherry: mCherry is a basic (constitutively fluorescent) red fluorescent protein published in 2004, derived from Discosoma sp.. It is reported to be a very rapidly-maturing monomer with low acid sensitivity.
   2873..2918    -  promoter       TRE3GV promoter (fragment): 3rd-generation Tet-responsive promoter that can be activated by binding of Tet-On® 3G, optimized for retroviral and lentiviral vectors
   2926..2946    -  promoter       tight TRE promoter (fragment): Tet-responsive promoter PTight, consisting of seven tet operator sequences followed by the minimal CMV promoter
   2963..2983    -  promoter       tight TRE promoter (fragment): Tet-responsive promoter PTight, consisting of seven tet operator sequences followed by the minimal CMV promoter
   3000..3020    -  promoter       tight TRE promoter (fragment): Tet-responsive promoter PTight, consisting of seven tet operator sequences followed by the minimal CMV promoter
   3037..3057    -  promoter       tight TRE promoter (fragment): Tet-responsive promoter PTight, consisting of seven tet operator sequences followed by the minimal CMV promoter
   3074..3094    -  promoter       tight TRE promoter (fragment): Tet-responsive promoter PTight, consisting of seven tet operator sequences followed by the minimal CMV promoter
   3111..3131    -  promoter       tight TRE promoter (fragment): Tet-responsive promoter PTight, consisting of seven tet operator sequences followed by the minimal CMV promoter
   3148..3168    -  promoter       tight TRE promoter (fragment): Tet-responsive promoter PTight, consisting of seven tet operator sequences followed by the minimal CMV promoter
   3185..3205    -  promoter       tight TRE promoter (fragment): Tet-responsive promoter PTight, consisting of seven tet operator sequences followed by the minimal CMV promoter
   3276..3309    +  protein_bind   attB: minimal attB site for the φC31 integrase (Groth et al., 2000) phage φC31 integrase
   3333..3432    -  protein_bind   attL2: mutant version of attL; recombination site for the Gateway® LR reaction LR Clonase™
   3555..4364    +  CDS            KanR: aminoglycoside phosphotransferase; aph(3')-Ia; confers resistance to kanamycin in bacteria or G418 (Geneticin®) in eukaryotes
   4454..5042    +  rep_origin     ori: high-copy-number ColE1/pMB1/pBR322/pUC origin of replication
