[The description below was written by a language model from this plasmid's Addgene catalogue record and pLannotate feature annotations shown in this document.]
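Description:
attB53-Pac-tetO-mCherry-attB53 is a 5.1 kb donor plasmid for recombinase-mediated cassette exchange (RMCE) in mammalian cells. It is derived from the related attB53-Pac-TRE-mCherry-attB53 vector by swapping in a 1.8 kb tetO-mCherry insert. The bacterial backbone resembles a Gateway entry clone. It carries a high-copy ColE1/pUC-type origin, a kanamycin resistance gene, rrnB T1/T2 terminators, and attL1 and attL2 sites that flank the payload. A very short match annotated as RSF ori is only a fragment, not a functional second origin.

The exchangeable unit lies between two φC31 integrase attB sites in the same orientation. Directly after the first attB sits the puromycin N-acetyltransferase (pac) coding sequence followed by a bGH polyadenylation signal. No promoter is annotated upstream of it, which suggests that puromycin resistance depends on a promoter at the genomic landing pad, so that it is expressed only after correct exchange; the record does not state this explicitly. On the opposite strand is the reporter cassette: an array of eight annotated tet operator repeats and a minimal promoter fragment drive mCherry. This is followed by β-globin-derived sequence and the rabbit β-globin poly(A) signal. mCherry is therefore expected to be expressed only when a tetracycline-controlled transactivator binds the operators.

According to the record, the plasmid shuttles these two cassettes into an attP50-flanked landing pad installed with a companion mouse ROSA26 targeting vector, replacing its Neo-mKate2-3xNLS content. It was made as part of a synthetic Notch system in pluripotent cell lines for monitoring and manipulating cell–cell interactions. In that setting, the inducible mCherry presumably serves as a readout of receptor-released transactivator activity.
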