Addgene plasmid #183612: attB53-Pac-tetO-mCherry-attB53
Purpose: RMCE vector to shuttle puromycin resistance and tetO-mCherry cassettes into attP50-flanked landing pad. Designed for use with pmROSA26-attP50-Neo-mKate2-3xNLS-attP50 vector (Addgene 183609).
Depositing lab: Sally Lowell. Depositing organization: University of Edinburgh. Publication: SyNPL: Synthetic notch pluripotent cell lines to monitor and manipulate cell interactions in vitro and in vivo. Malaguti M, Migueles RP, Annoh J, Sadurska D, Blin G, Lowell S. Development. 2022 May 26. pii: 275525. doi: 10.1242/dev.200226. PubMed 35616331.
Backbone
  Vector backbone: attB53-Pac-TRE-mCherry-attB53 (Addgene 183611)
  Backbone size w/o insert (bp): 3340
  Total vector size (bp): 5107
  Vector type: RMCE
  Selectable markers: Puromycin
Growth in bacteria
  Bacterial resistance: Kanamycin, 50 μg/mL
  Growth temperature: 37°C
  Growth strain: DH5alpha
  Copy number: High Copy
Gene/Insert
  Gene/Insert name: tetO-mCherry
  Insert size (bp): 1767
  Promoter: tetO
  Cloning method: Restriction Enzyme; 5′ cloning site MluI (insert), AscI (backbone) (destroyed during cloning); 3′ cloning site BamHI (not destroyed)
  Sequencing primers: 5′ CGTTTCCCGTTGAATATGGCTC; 3′ CTCGACATCGGCAAGGTGTG
Terms and licenses: Academic/Nonprofit Terms; Industry Terms: Not Available to Industry
How to cite: attB53-Pac-tetO-mCherry-attB53 was a gift from Sally Lowell (Addgene plasmid # 183612 ; http://n2t.net/addgene:183612 ; RRID:Addgene_183612)
